Addgene plasmid #19474: pcDNA5/FRT/TO DNAJB6b
Depositing lab: Harm Kampinga. Depositing organization: University Medical Center Groningen. Publication: Computational analysis of the human HSPH/HSPA/DNAJ family and cloning of a human HSPH/HSPA/DNAJ expression library. Hageman J, Kampinga HH. Cell Stress Chaperones. 2009 Jan;14(1):1-21. doi: 10.1007/s12192-008-0060-2. Epub 2008 Aug 7. PubMed 18686016.
Backbone
  Vector backbone: pcDNA5/FRT/TO
  Backbone manufacturer: Invitrogen
  Backbone size w/o insert (bp): 5137
  Vector type: Mammalian Expression
  Selectable markers: Hygromycin
Growth in bacteria
  Bacterial resistance: Ampicillin, 100 μg/mL
  Growth temperature: 37°C
  Growth strain: DH5alpha
  Copy number: High Copy
Gene/Insert
  Gene/Insert name: DNAJB6b (alt names: Mrj, Dj4, DnaJ; HSJ2; HHDJ1; HSJ-2; MSJ-1; MGC1152; DnaJ (Hsp40) homolog, subfamily B, member 6)
  Species: H. sapiens (human)
  Insert size (bp): 725
  Entrez Gene: DNAJB6 (a.k.a. DJ4, DnaJ, HHDJ1, HSJ-2, HSJ2, LGMD1D, LGMD1E, LGMDD1, MRJ, MSJ-1)
  Cloning method: Restriction Enzyme; 5′ cloning site BamHI (not destroyed); 3′ cloning site NotI (not destroyed)
  Sequencing primers: 5′ LNCX; 3′ BGH-rev
Terms and licenses: Academic/Nonprofit Terms; Industry Terms: Not Available to Industry
Depositor comments: Family: HSP40 Disclaimer: For cloning the various HSP genes, the Stratagene reference RNA for cDNA synthesis was used and genes were amplified from this mixture that originates from 10 different cell lines from different somatic origin and ultimately coming from 10 different individuals. This strategy was used to maximize the chance for the presence of individual HSP transcripts. Users must be aware that this mixture thus represents 20 complete haploid genomes, meaning that for each individual gene there might be polymorphisms that could potentially have functional consequences. The library was sequence verified only for the presence of the correct gene.
How to cite: pcDNA5/FRT/TO DNAJB6b was a gift from Harm Kampinga (Addgene plasmid # 19474 ; http://n2t.net/addgene:19474 ; RRID:Addgene_19474)
