[The description below was written by a language model from this plasmid's Addgene catalogue record and pLannotate feature annotations shown in this document.]
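Description:
pcDNA5/FRT/TO DNAJB6b is a mammalian expression plasmid built on the Invitrogen pcDNA5/FRT/TO backbone and carrying the human DNAJB6 short isoform (isoform b; also known as MRJ or HSJ2), a member of the HSP40/DNAJ family of HSP70 co-chaperones. The roughly 725 bp insert sits between retained BamHI and NotI sites. It lies downstream of the CMV immediate-early enhancer and promoter, which is followed by two short tet operator elements; the automated annotation labels these as fragments of PLtetO-1 and TRE promoters. In cells that express the Tet repressor, these operators keep transcription off until tetracycline or doxycycline is added, whereas in cells lacking the repressor the promoter acts constitutively. The transcript is terminated by the bovine growth hormone polyadenylation signal. No epitope tag or reporter is annotated.

Downstream of the expression cassette is an FRT site placed directly in front of a hygromycin resistance coding sequence with an SV40 polyadenylation signal. No complete promoter is annotated ahead of this marker, which fits the backbone's design: FLP-mediated recombination into a genomic FRT site in a suitable host line supplies the elements needed for hygromycin resistance, giving single-copy, isogenic, inducible stable lines. In bacteria the plasmid is maintained through a high-copy ColE1/pUC-type origin and ampicillin resistance. The remaining small annotated fragments (f1 ori, ble, lacI, bom) appear to be backbone remnants.

The construct belongs to a library of human HSPH/HSPA/DNAJ chaperone expression clones. The depositor notes that inserts were amplified from pooled reference RNA derived from ten cell lines, so polymorphisms may be present, and that clones were sequence verified only for the presence of the correct gene.
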