Features (pLannotate 1.2.2; 21 found; start..end, strand, type, name):
     28..80      -  misc_feature   bom (fragment): basis of mobility region from pBR322
    235..614     +  enhancer       CMV enhancer: human cytomegalovirus immediate early enhancer
    615..818     +  promoter       CMV promoter: human cytomegalovirus (CMV) immediate early promoter
    820..839     +  promoter       PLtetO-1 promoter (fragment): modified phage lambda PL promoter with tet operator sites (Lutz and Bujard, 1997)
    841..860     +  promoter       PLtetO-1 promoter (fragment): modified phage lambda PL promoter with tet operator sites (Lutz and Bujard, 1997)
    868..901     +  promoter       TRE3GV promoter (fragment): 3rd-generation Tet-responsive promoter that can be activated by binding of Tet-On® 3G, optimized for retroviral and lentiviral vectors
   1008..1700    +  CDS            DNAJB6 (fragment): DNJB6_HUMAN - Also known as HSJ2, MRJ, MSJ1. Experimental evidence at protein level: Swiss-Prot protein existence level 1. Plays an indispensable role in the organization of KRT8/KRT18 filaments. Acts as an endogenous molecular chaperone for neuronal proteins including huntingtin. Suppresses aggregation and toxicity of polyglutamine-containing, aggregation-prone proteins. Isoform B but not isoform A inhibits huntingtin aggregation. Has a stimulatory effect on the ATPase activity of HSP70 in a dose-dependent and time-dependent manner and hence acts as a co-chaperone of HSP70. Also reduces cellu
   1784..2008    +  polyA_signal   bGH poly(A) signal: bovine growth hormone polyadenylation signal
   2012..2033    +  promoter       SV40 promoter (fragment): SV40 enhancer and early promoter
   2054..2287    +  rep_origin     f1 ori (fragment) (sequence partly withheld): f1 bacteriophage origin of replication; arrow indicates direction of (+) strand synthesis
   2292..2339    +  protein_bind   FRT: FLP-mediated recombination occurs in the 8-bp core sequence TCTAGAAA (Turan and Bode, 2011). FLP recombinase from the Saccharomyces cerevisiae 2μ plasmid
   2347..3369    +  CDS            HygR: aminoglycoside phosphotransferase from E. coli; aph(4)-Ia; confers resistance to hygromycin
   3379..3504    +  CDS            ble (fragment): BLE_KLEPN - Experimental evidence at protein level: Swiss-Prot protein existence level 1. Binding protein with a strong affinity to the bleomycin family of antibiotics. Binds to CL990; an antimitotic-antibiotic compound. From Klebsiella pneumoniae.
   3499..3620    +  polyA_signal   SV40 poly(A) signal: SV40 polyadenylation signal
   3693..3709    -  protein_bind   lac operator: The lac repressor binds to the lac operator to inhibit transcription in E. coli. This inhibition can be relieved by adding lactose or isopropyl-β-D-thiogalactopyranoside (IPTG). lac repressor encoded by lacI
   3717..3747    -  promoter       lac promoter: promoter for the E. coli lac operon
   3762..3783    -  protein_bind   CAP binding site: CAP binding activates transcription in the presence of cAMP. E. coli catabolite activator protein
   3796..3888    -  CDS            lacI (fragment): lac repressor; lacI; The lac repressor binds to the lac operator to inhibit transcription in E. coli. This inhibition can be relieved by adding lactose or isopropyl-β-D-thiogalactopyranoside (IPTG).
   4071..4659    -  rep_origin     ori: high-copy-number ColE1/pMB1/pBR322/pUC origin of replication
   4830..5690    -  CDS            AmpR: β-lactamase; bla; confers resistance to ampicillin, carbenicillin, and related antibiotics
   5691..5795    -  promoter       AmpR promoter: bla
>Addgene plasmid #19474 | pcDNA5/FRT/TO DNAJB6b | depositor full sequence | sequence record 9110 | Author sequence
GACGGATCGGGAGATCTCCCGATCCCCTATGGTGCACTCTCAGTACAATCTGCTCTGATGCCGCATAGTT
AAGCCAGTATCTGCTCCCTGCTTGTGTGTTGGAGGTCGCTGAGTAGTGCGCGAGCAAAATTTAAGCTACA
ACAAGGCAAGGCTTGACCGACAATTGCATGAAGAATCTGCTTAGGGTTAGGCGTTTTGCGCTGCTTCGCG
ATGTACGGGCCAGATATACGCGTTGACATTGATTATTGACTAGTTATTAATAGTAATCAATTACGGGGTC
ATTAGTTCATAGCCCATATATGGAGTTCCGCGTTACATAACTTACGGTAAATGGCCCGCCTGGCTGACCG
CCCAACGACCCCCGCCCATTGACGTCAATAATGACGTATGTTCCCATAGTAACGCCAATAGGGACTTTCC
ATTGACGTCAATGGGTGGAGTATTTACGGTAAACTGCCCACTTGGCAGTACATCAAGTGTATCATATGCC
AAGTACGCCCCCTATTGACGTCAATGACGGTAAATGGCCCGCCTGGCATTATGCCCAGTACATGACCTTA
TGGGACTTTCCTACTTGGCAGTACATCTACGTATTAGTCATCGCTATTACCATGGTGATGCGGTTTTGGC
AGTACATCAATGGGCGTGGATAGCGGTTTGACTCACGGGGATTTCCAAGTCTCCACCCCATTGACGTCAA
TGGGAGTTTGTTTTGGCACCAAAATCAACGGGACTTTCCAAAATGTCGTAACAACTCCGCCCCATTGACG
CAAATGGGCGGTAGGCGTGTACGGTGGGAGGTCTATATAAGCAGAGCTCTCCCTATCAGTGATAGAGATC
TCCCTATCAGTGATAGAGATCGTCGACGAGCTCGTTTAGTGAACCGTCAGATCGCCTGGAGACGCCATCC
ACGCTGTTTTGACCTCCATAGAAGACACCGGGACCGATCCAGCCTCCGGACTCTAGCGTTTAAACTTAAG
CTTGGTACCGAGCTCGGATCCGGAACCATGGTGGATTACTATGAAGTTCTAGGCGTGCAGAGACATGCCT
CACCCGAGGATATTAAAAAGGCATATCGGAAACTGGCACTGAAGTGGCATCCAGATAAAAATCCTGAGAA
TAAAGAAGAAGCAGAGAGAAAATTCAAGCAAGTAGCGGAGGCATATGAAGTGCTGTCGGATGCTAAGAAA
CGGGACATCTATGACAAATATGGCAAAGAAGGATTAAATGGTGGAGGAGGAGGTGGAAGTCATTTTGACA
GTCCATTTGAATTTGGCTTCACATTCCGTAACCCAGATGATGTCTTCAGGGAATTTTTTGGTGGAAGGGA
CCCATTTTCATTTGACTTCTTTGAAGACCCTTTTGAGGACTTCTTTGGGAATCGAAGGGGTCCCCGAGGA
AGCAGAAGCCGAGGGACGGGGTCGTTTTTCTCTGCGTTCAGTGGATTTCCGTCTTTTGGAAGTGGATTTT
CTTCTTTTGATACAGGATTTACTTCATTTGGGTCACTAGGTCACGGGGGCCTCACTTCATTCTCTTCCAC
GTCATTTGGTGGTAGTGGCATGGGCAACTTCAAATCGATATCAACTTCAACTAAAATGGTTAATGGCAGA
AAAATCACTACAAAGAGAATTGTCGAGAACGGTCAAGAAAGAGTAGAAGTTGAAGAAGATGGCCAGTTAA
AGTCCTTAACAATAAATGGTAAGGAGCAGCTGCTGCGCTTGGATAACAAGTAAGCGGCCGCTCGAGTCTA
GAGGGCCCGTTTAAACCCGCTGATCAGCCTCGACTGTGCCTTCTAGTTGCCAGCCATCTGTTGTTTGCCC
CTCCCCCGTGCCTTCCTTGACCCTGGAAGGTGCCACTCCCACTGTCCTTTCCTAATAAAATGAGGAAATT
GCATCGCATTGTCTGAGTAGGTGTCATTCTATTCTGGGGGGTGGGGTGGGGCAGGACAGCAAGGGGGAGG
ATTGGGAAGACAATAGCAGGCATGCTGGGGATGCGGTGGGCTCTATGGCTTCTGAGGCGGAAAGAACCAG
CTGGGGCTCTAGGGGGTATCCCC
[124 nt withheld, positions 2054-2177]
C
[91 nt withheld, positions 2179-2269]
AGGGTGATGGTTCACGTACCTAGAAGTTCCTATTCCGAAGTTCCTATTCTCTAGAAAGTATAGGAACTTC
CTTGGCCAAAAAGCCTGAACTCACCGCGACGTCTGTCGAGAAGTTTCTGATCGAAAAGTTCGACAGCGTC
TCCGACCTGATGCAGCTCTCGGAGGGCGAAGAATCTCGTGCTTTCAGCTTCGATGTAGGAGGGCGTGGAT
ATGTCCTGCGGGTAAATAGCTGCGCCGATGGTTTCTACAAAGATCGTTATGTTTATCGGCACTTTGCATC
GGCCGCGCTCCCGATTCCGGAAGTGCTTGACATTGGGGAATTCAGCGAGAGCCTGACCTATTGCATCTCC
CGCCGTGCACAGGGTGTCACGTTGCAAGACCTGCCTGAAACCGAACTGCCCGCTGTTCTGCAGCCGGTCG
CGGAGGCCATGGATGCGATCGCTGCGGCCGATCTTAGCCAGACGAGCGGGTTCGGCCCATTCGGACCGCA
AGGAATCGGTCAATACACTACATGGCGTGATTTCATATGCGCGATTGCTGATCCCCATGTGTATCACTGG
CAAACTGTGATGGACGACACCGTCAGTGCGTCCGTCGCGCAGGCTCTCGATGAGCTGATGCTTTGGGCCG
AGGACTGCCCCGAAGTCCGGCACCTCGTGCACGCGGATTTCGGCTCCAACAATGTCCTGACGGACAATGG
CCGCATAACAGCGGTCATTGACTGGAGCGAGGCGATGTTCGGGGATTCCCAATACGAGGTCGCCAACATC
TTCTTCTGGAGGCCGTGGTTGGCTTGTATGGAGCAGCAGACGCGCTACTTCGAGCGGAGGCATCCGGAGC
TTGCAGGATCGCCGCGGCTCCGGGCGTATATGCTCCGCATTGGTCTTGACCAACTCTATCAGAGCTTGGT
TGACGGCAATTTCGATGATGCAGCTTGGGCGCAGGGTCGATGCGACGCAATCGTCCGATCCGGAGCCGGG
ACTGTCGGGCGTACACAAATCGCCCGCAGAAGCGCGGCCGTCTGGACCGATGGCTGTGTAGAAGTACTCG
CCGATAGTGGAAACCGACGCCCCAGCACTCGTCCGAGGGCAAAGGAATAGCACGTACTACGAGATTTCGA
TTCCACCGCCGCCTTCTATGAAAGGTTGGGCTTCGGAATCGTTTTCCGGGACGCCGGCTGGATGATCCTC
CAGCGCGGGGATCTCATGCTGGAGTTCTTCGCCCACCCCAACTTGTTTATTGCAGCTTATAATGGTTACA
AATAAAGCAATAGCATCACAAATTTCACAAATAAAGCATTTTTTTCACTGCATTCTAGTTGTGGTTTGTC
CAAACTCATCAATGTATCTTATCATGTCTGTATACCGTCGACCTCTAGCTAGAGCTTGGCGTAATCATGG
TCATAGCTGTTTCCTGTGTGAAATTGTTATCCGCTCACAATTCCACACAACATACGAGCCGGAAGCATAA
AGTGTAAAGCCTGGGGTGCCTAATGAGTGAGCTAACTCACATTAATTGCGTTGCGCTCACTGCCCGCTTT
CCAGTCGGGAAACCTGTCGTGCCAGCTGCATTAATGAATCGGCCAACGCGCGGGGAGAGGCGGTTTGCGT
ATTGGGCGCTCTTCCGCTTCCTCGCTCACTGACTCGCTGCGCTCGGTCGTTCGGCTGCGGCGAGCGGTAT
CAGCTCACTCAAAGGCGGTAATACGGTTATCCACAGAATCAGGGGATAACGCAGGAAAGAACATGTGAGC
AAAAGGCCAGCAAAAGGCCAGGAACCGTAAAAAGGCCGCGTTGCTGGCGTTTTTCCATAGGCTCCGCCCC
CCTGACGAGCATCACAAAAATCGACGCTCAAGTCAGAGGTGGCGAAACCCGACAGGACTATAAAGATACC
AGGCGTTTCCCCCTGGAAGCTCCCTCGTGCGCTCTCCTGTTCCGACCCTGCCGCTTACCGGATACCTGTC
CGCCTTTCTCCCTTCGGGAAGCGTGGCGCTTTCTCATAGCTCACGCTGTAGGTATCTCAGTTCGGTGTAG
GTCGTTCGCTCCAAGCTGGGCTGTGTGCACGAACCCCCCGTTCAGCCCGACCGCTGCGCCTTATCCGGTA
ACTATCGTCTTGAGTCCAACCCGGTAAGACACGACTTATCGCCACTGGCAGCAGCCACTGGTAACAGGAT
TAGCAGAGCGAGGTATGTAGGCGGTGCTACAGAGTTCTTGAAGTGGTGGCCTAACTACGGCTACACTAGA
AGAACAGTATTTGGTATCTGCGCTCTGCTGAAGCCAGTTACCTTCGGAAAAAGAGTTGGTAGCTCTTGAT
CCGGCAAACAAACCACCGCTGGTAGCGGTGGTTTTTTTGTTTGCAAGCAGCAGATTACGCGCAGAAAAAA
AGGATCTCAAGAAGATCCTTTGATCTTTTCTACGGGGTCTGACGCTCAGTGGAACGAAAACTCACGTTAA
GGGATTTTGGTCATGAGATTATCAAAAAGGATCTTCACCTAGATCCTTTTAAATTAAAAATGAAGTTTTA
AATCAATCTAAAGTATATATGAGTAAACTTGGTCTGACAGTTACCAATGCTTAATCAGTGAGGCACCTAT
CTCAGCGATCTGTCTATTTCGTTCATCCATAGTTGCCTGACTCCCCGTCGTGTAGATAACTACGATACGG
GAGGGCTTACCATCTGGCCCCAGTGCTGCAATGATACCGCGAGACCCACGCTCACCGGCTCCAGATTTAT
CAGCAATAAACCAGCCAGCCGGAAGGGCCGAGCGCAGAAGTGGTCCTGCAACTTTATCCGCCTCCATCCA
GTCTATTAATTGTTGCCGGGAAGCTAGAGTAAGTAGTTCGCCAGTTAATAGTTTGCGCAACGTTGTTGCC
ATTGCTACAGGCATCGTGGTGTCACGCTCGTCGTTTGGTATGGCTTCATTCAGCTCCGGTTCCCAACGAT
CAAGGCGAGTTACATGATCCCCCATGTTGTGCAAAAAAGCGGTTAGCTCCTTCGGTCCTCCGATCGTTGT
CAGAAGTAAGTTGGCCGCAGTGTTATCACTCATGGTTATGGCAGCACTGCATAATTCTCTTACTGTCATG
CCATCCGTAAGATGCTTTTCTGTGACTGGTGAGTACTCAACCAAGTCATTCTGAGAATAGTGTATGCGGC
GACCGAGTTGCTCTTGCCCGGCGTCAATACGGGATAATACCGCGCCACATAGCAGAACTTTAAAAGTGCT
CATCATTGGAAAACGTTCTTCGGGGCGAAAACTCTCAAGGATCTTACCGCTGTTGAGATCCAGTTCGATG
TAACCCACTCGTGCACCCAACTGATCTTCAGCATCTTTTACTTTCACCAGCGTTTCTGGGTGAGCAAAAA
CAGGAAGGCAAAATGCCGCAAAAAAGGGAATAAGGGCGACACGGAAATGTTGAATACTCATACTCTTCCT
TTTTCAATATTATTGAAGCATTTATCAGGGTTATTGTCTCATGAGCGGATACATATTTGAATGTATTTAG
AAAAATAAACAAATAGGGGTTCCGCGCACATTTCCCCGAAAAGTGCCACCTGACGTC
