>Addgene plasmid #19474 | pcDNA5/FRT/TO DNAJB6b | addgene partial sequence | sequence record 25251 | 19474 with LNCX
GCTGTTTTGACCTCCATAGAAGANACCGGGACCGATCCAGCCTCCGGACTCTAGCGTTTAAACTTAAGCT
TGGTACCGAGCTCGGATCCGGAACCATGGTGGATTACTATGAAGTTCTAGGCGTGCAGAGACATGCCTCA
CCCGAGGATATTAAAAAGGCATATCGGAAACTGGCACTGAAGTGGCATCCAGATAAAAATCCTGAGAATA
AAGAAGAAGCAGAGAGAAAATTCAAGCAAGTAGCGGAGGCATATGAAGTGCTGTCGGATGCTAAGAAACG
GGACATCTATGACAAATATGGCAAAGAAGGATTAAATGGTGGAGGAGGAGGTGGAAGTCATTTTGACAGT
CCATTTGAATTTGGCTTCACATTCCGTAACCCAGATGATGTCTTCAGGGAATTTTTTGGTGGAAGGGACC
CATTTTCATTTGACTTCTTTGAAGACCCTTTTGAGGACTTCTTTGGGAATCGAAGGGGTCCCCGAGGAAG
CAGAAGCCGAGGGACGGGGTCGTTTTTCTCTGCGTTCAGTGGATTTCCGTCTTTTGGAAGTGGATTTTCT
TCTTTTGATACAGGATTTACTTCATTTGGGTCACTAGGTCACGGGGGCCTCACTTCATTCTCTTCCACGT
CATTTGGTGGTAGTGGCATGGGCAACTTCAAATCGATATCAACTTCAACTAAAATGGTTAATGGCAGAAA
AATCACTACAAAGAG
